Addgene plasmid #220813: pT7-NSP1delta103CSA11-GFP
Purpose: Express the Rotavirus SA11 delta103C NSP1 protein fused with the sfGFP (Pedelacq et al., 2006)
Depositing lab: Alex Borodavka. Depositing organization: University of Cambridge.
Backbone
  Vector backbone: pT7
  Vector type: Other
Growth in bacteria
  Bacterial resistance: Ampicillin, 100 μg/mL
  Growth temperature: 37°C
  Growth strain: DH5alpha
  Copy number: High Copy
Gene/Insert
  Gene/Insert name: Rotavirus SA11 NSP1delta103C-GFP
  Species: Rotavirus SA11
  Mutation: Lacks C-terminal 103 aa
  Cloning method: Restriction Enzyme; 5′ cloning site Unknown (unknown if destroyed)
Terms and licenses: Academic/Nonprofit Terms; Industry Terms: Not Available to Industry
How to cite: pT7-NSP1delta103CSA11-GFP was a gift from Alex Borodavka (Addgene plasmid # 220813 ; http://n2t.net/addgene:220813 ; RRID:Addgene_220813)
