[The description below was written by a language model from this plasmid's Addgene catalogue record and pLannotate feature annotations shown in this document.]
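Description:
pT7-NSP1delta103CSA11-GFP is a 5.1 kb bacterial plasmid built on a pT7 backbone. It carries a modified cDNA of the simian rotavirus SA11 NSP1 gene under a bacteriophage T7 promoter. It is propagated in E. coli from a high-copy ColE1/pUC-type origin and selected with ampicillin through the bla gene and its own promoter. Short remnants of lacI, rop, bom, a tetracycline resistance gene, an SP6 promoter and a pUC multiple cloning site are also annotated. These appear to be non-functional leftovers of the backbone's ancestry.

All elements of the payload lie on one strand. The T7 promoter is followed by the NSP1 coding region, which spans the numbering origin of the circular sequence. This NSP1 is truncated to remove the C-terminal 103 amino acids and is joined at its C-terminal end to a green fluorescent protein. The catalogue identifies the reporter as superfolder GFP, whereas the automated annotation matched it to the closely related muGFP. Downstream are a hepatitis delta virus ribozyme and a T7 terminator. The ribozyme cleaves itself from the T7 transcript to leave a defined 3′ end, an arrangement typical of plasmids that supply authentic viral RNA segments for rotavirus reverse genetics, although the record does not state that application.

The stated purpose is expression of the truncated NSP1 fused to GFP. Full-length NSP1 antagonises host innate immunity by driving degradation of interferon regulatory factors and engaging cullin-RING ligases, so the construct could plausibly give a fluorescently trackable NSP1 lacking its C-terminal region. Transcription requires a source of T7 RNA polymerase.
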