Features (pLannotate 1.2.2; 15 found; start..end, strand, type, name):
    522..540     -  promoter       T7 promoter: promoter for bacteriophage T7 RNA polymerase
    560..613     -  CDS            lacI (fragment): lac repressor; lacI; The lac repressor binds to the lac operator to inhibit transcription in E. coli. This inhibition can be relieved by adding lactose or isopropyl-β-D-thiogalactopyranoside (IPTG).
    796..1384    -  rep_origin     ori: high-copy-number ColE1/pMB1/pBR322/pUC origin of replication
   1555..2415    -  CDS            AmpR: β-lactamase; bla; confers resistance to ampicillin, carbenicillin, and related antibiotics
   2416..2520    -  promoter       AmpR promoter: bla
   2615..2650    +  CDS            rop (fragment): Rop protein, which maintains plasmids at low copy number; rop
   2752..2800    +  misc_feature   bom (fragment): basis of mobility region from pBR322
   2801..3076    -  CDS            TcR (fragment): tetracycline efflux protein; tet; confers resistance to tetracycline
   3304..3322    +  promoter       SP6 promoter: promoter for bacteriophage SP6 RNA polymerase
   3327..3361    -  misc_feature   MCS (fragment): pUC18/19 multiple cloning site
   3390..3437    -  terminator     T7 terminator: transcription terminator for bacteriophage T7 RNA polymerase
   3445..3494    -  CDS            SET1 (fragment): solubility-enhancement tag derived from T7 phage gene 10B
   3507..3598    -  ncRNA          HDV ribozyme: Accession: RF00094 - Hepatitis delta virus ribozyme
   3690..4403    -  CDS            muGFP: muGFP is a basic (constitutively fluorescent) green fluorescent protein published in 2018, derived from Aequorea victoria.
   4398..493     -  CDS            NSP1_ROTS4 (fragment) (across the origin): Experimental evidence at protein level: Swiss-Prot protein existence level 1. Plays a role in the inhibition of host innate immunity by inducing the degradation of key host factors required to activate interferon production such as IRF3, IRF5 or IRF7. Associates with components of cullin RING ligases (CRLs) including CUL1 or CUL3, which are essential multisubunit ubiquitination complexes, to modulate their activities. From Rotavirus A (strain RVA/SA11-4F/G3P6[1]) (RV-A) (Simian Agent 11 (strain 4F)).
>Addgene plasmid #220813 | pT7-NSP1delta103CSA11-GFP | addgene full sequence | sequence record 443935 | Addgene NGS Result
ATTTCTCATATAACCCAAAAACATAATAAAGATTATTTTCATCAAACTTAAATGCAGCAGCATTTAATGT
AATTGGGAGCAGCAAATGATTATACCATTCAATTTTATATTGATTCCTACATTCTCTTTGCTTTATCATT
CTTTCAAATTTTCTAATTACTTTATCATTAATTGGAAATATTATATTGTACAAGTCTATGATACACTGTA
ATTTGTCTTTGGTAATTGGATGTTTCACAGTTCTAAGCTTAAGCAAATGAGGTTCATTGTCAAGGAAGCA
TCTTCTGTTCTGAACACACCATTTGCAAACATGCGGCAATGAGCAACCATAACAATGGGTTAAATCAGCT
ATTTGACAACATTCTAAACACCACCCCTTAATTTTCGCATCAGGAACTGGCATCCAAATAGAATTTGCAC
CAATGTTGCATAATCTCCGATTTAAAGCAGTTAATCTACGATAATGAAAGCATGCATCTTTAAAAGTAGC
CATGGCTAACACAAGACTTTTCAAAAAAAAGCCTATAGTGAGTCGTATTAACCCGGGATCGATATCCCCC
TGCATTAATGAATCGGCCAACGCGCGGGGAGAGGCGGTTTGCGTATTGGGCGCTCTTCCGCTTCCTCGCT
CACTGACTCGCTGCGCTCGGTCGTTCGGCTGCGGCGAGCGGTATCAGCTCACTCAAAGGCGGTAATACGG
TTATCCACAGAATCAGGGGATAACGCAGGAAAGAACATGTGAGCAAAAGGCCAGCAAAAGGCCAGGAACC
GTAAAAAGGCCGCGTTGCTGGCGTTTTTCCATAGGCTCCGCCCCCCTGACGAGCATCACAAAAATCGACG
CTCAAGTCAGAGGTGGCGAAACCCGACAGGACTATAAAGATACCAGGCGTTTCCCCCTGGAAGCTCCCTC
GTGCGCTCTCCTGTTCCGACCCTGCCGCTTACCGGATACCTGTCCGCCTTTCTCCCTTCGGGAAGCGTGG
CGCTTTCTCATAGCTCACGCTGTAGGTATCTCAGTTCGGTGTAGGTCGTTCGCTCCAAGCTGGGCTGTGT
GCACGAACCCCCCGTTCAGCCCGACCGCTGCGCCTTATCCGGTAACTATCGTCTTGAGTCCAACCCGGTA
AGACACGACTTATCGCCACTGGCAGCAGCCACTGGTAACAGGATTAGCAGAGCGAGGTATGTAGGCGGTG
CTACAGAGTTCTTGAAGTGGTGGCCTAACTACGGCTACACTAGAAGAACAGTATTTGGTATCTGCGCTCT
GCTGAAGCCAGTTACCTTCGGAAAAAGAGTTGGTAGCTCTTGATCCGGCAAACAAACCACCGCTGGTAGC
GGTGGTTTTTTTGTTTGCAAGCAGCAGATTACGCGCAGAAAAAAAGGATCTCAAGAAGATCCTTTGATCT
TTTCTACGGGGTCTGACGCTCAGTGGAACGAAAACTCACGTTAAGGGATTTTGGTCATGAGATTATCAAA
AAGGATCTTCACCTAGATCCTTTTAAATTAAAAATGAAGTTTTAAATCAATCTAAAGTATATATGAGTAA
ACTTGGTCTGACAGTTACCAATGCTTAATCAGTGAGGCACCTATCTCAGCGATCTGTCTATTTCGTTCAT
CCATAGTTGCCTGACTCCCCGTCGTGTAGATAACTACGATACGGGAGGGCTTACCATCTGGCCCCAGTGC
TGCAATGATACCGCGAGACCCACGCTCACCGGCTCCAGATTTATCAGCAATAAACCAGCCAGCCGGAAGG
GCCGAGCGCAGAAGTGGTCCTGCAACTTTATCCGCCTCCATCCAGTCTATTAATTGTTGCCGGGAAGCTA
GAGTAAGTAGTTCGCCAGTTAATAGTTTGCGCAACGTTGTTGCCATTGCTACAGGCATCGTGGTGTCACG
CTCGTCGTTTGGTATGGCTTCATTCAGCTCCGGTTCCCAACGATCAAGGCGAGTTACATGATCCCCCATG
TTGTGCAAAAAAGCGGTTAGCTCCTTCGGTCCTCCGATCGTTGTCAGAAGTAAGTTGGCCGCAGTGTTAT
CACTCATGGTTATGGCAGCACTGCATAATTCTCTTACTGTCATGCCATCCGTAAGATGCTTTTCTGTGAC
TGGTGAGTACTCAACCAAGTCATTCTGAGAATAGTGTATGCGGCGACCGAGTTGCTCTTGCCCGGCGTCA
ATACGGGATAATACCGCGCCACATAGCAGAACTTTAAAAGTGCTCATCATTGGAAAACGTTCTTCGGGGC
GAAAACTCTCAAGGATCTTACCGCTGTTGAGATCCAGTTCGATGTAACCCACTCGTGCACCCAACTGATC
TTCAGCATCTTTTACTTTCACCAGCGTTTCTGGGTGAGCAAAAACAGGAAGGCAAAATGCCGCAAAAAAG
GGAATAAGGGCGACACGGAAATGTTGAATACTCATACTCTTCCTTTTTCAATATTATTGAAGCATTTATC
AGGGTTATTGTCTCATGAGCGGATACATATTTGAATGTATTTAGAAAAATAAACAAATAGGGGTTCCGCG
CACATTTCCCCGAAAAGTGCCACCTGACGTCTAAGAAACCATTATTATCATGACATTAACCTATAAAAAT
AGGCGTATCACGAGGCCCTTTCGTCTCGCGCGTTTCGGTGATGACGGTGAAAACCTCTGACACATGCAGC
TCCCGGAGACGGTCACAGCTTGTCTGTAAGCGGATGCCGGGAGCAGACAAGCCCGTCAGGGCGCGTCAGC
GGGTGTTGGCGGGTGTCGGGGCTGGCTTAACTATGCGGCATCAGAGCAGATTGTACTGAGAGTGCACCAT
TCGACGCTCTCCCTTATGCGACTCCTGCATTAAGAAGCAGCCCAGTAGTAGGTTGAGGCCGTTGAGCACC
GCCGCCGCAAGGAATGGTGCAAGGAGATGGCGCCCAACAGTCCCCCGGCCACGGGGCCTGCCACCATACC
CACGCCGAAACAAGCGCTCATGAGCCCGAAGTGGCGAGCCCGATCTTCCCCATCGGTGATGTCGGCGATA
TAGGCGCCAGCAACCGCACCTGTGGCGCCGGTGATGCCGGCCACGATGCGTCCGGCGTAGAGGATCTGGC
TAGCGATGACCCTGCTGATTGGTTCGCTGACCATTTCCGGGTGCGGGACGGCGTTACCAGAAACTCAGAA
GGTTCGTCCAACCAAACCGACTCTGACGGCAGTTTACGAGAGAGATGATAGGGTCTGCTTCAGTAAGCCA
GATGCTACACAATTAGGCTTGTACATATTGTCGTTAGAACGCGGCTACAATTAATACATAACCTTATGTA
TCATACACATACGATTTAGGTGACACTATAGAATACAAGCTTGCATGCCTGCAGGTCGACTCTAGAGGAT
CTCGATCCGGATATAGTTCCTCCTTTCAGCAAAAAACCCCTCAAGACCCGTTTAGAGGCCCCAAGGGGTT
ATGCTAGTTATTGCTCAGCGGTGGCAGCAGCCAACTCAGCTTCCTTTCGGGCTTTGTTAGCAGCCGGATC
CTTTTTTTTGAGCTCTCCCTTAGCCATCCGAGTGGACGACGTCCTCCTTCGGATGCCCAGGTCGGACCGC
GAGGAGGTGGAGATGCCATGCCGACCCGGTTCACAGTATTTTGCCAGCTAGGCGCTACTCTAGTCTGGAC
GGTCTTGTGATGGCTAAATACTGTATAATTAGATAGTGACATAATTTCATTTGTAGAGTTCATCCATGCC
ATGTGTAATCCCAGCAGCAGTTACATCCTCAAGAAGGACCATGTGGTCACGCTTTTCGTTGGGATCTTTC
GAAAGAACAGATTGTGTCGAGAGGTAATGGTTGTCTGGTAAAAGGACAGGGCCATCGCCAATTGGAGTAT
TTTGTTGATAATGGTCTGCTAGTTGAACGGAACCATCTTCAACGTTGTGGCGAATTTTGAAGTACGCTTT
GATTCCATTCTTTTGTTTGTCTGCCGTGATGTATACATTGTGTGAGTTAAAGTTGTACTCCAGTTTGTGT
CCGAGAATGTTTCCATCTTCTTTAAAATCAATACCTTTTAACTCGATACGATTAACAAGGGTATCACCTT
CAAACTTGACTTCAGCACGCGTCTTGTAGGTCCCGTCATCTTTGAAAGATATAGTGCGTTCCTGTACATA
ACCTTCGGGCATGGCACTCTTGAAAAAGTCATGCCGTTTCATGTGATCCGGATAACGGGAAAAGCATAGA
ACACCATAGGTCAGAGTAGTGACAAGTGTTGGCCACGGAACAGGTAGTTTTCCAGTAGTGCAAATAAATT
TAAGGGTGAGTTTTCCGTTTGTAGCATCACCTTCACCCTCTCCACGGACAGAAAATTTGTGCCCATTAAC
ATCACCATCTAATTCAACAAGAATTGGGACAACTCCAGTGAAAAGTTCTTCTCCTTTGCTCATGTGATTA
AACACTTCTTCAATTGTTTGATCCATGTGATTAGTAAACAAACTCCAAATTAATCTTTTAATTAAAGGAT
ATATGTTTTCAACAGAACTACAATGTCCAACGTTAACATTACTTTTATAACAATCCTTAATAAATTCCAT
CAATAAATTATACATATCACGAATCCGCCAATCAATTTTACTAAGAAAATATTTTATATTACACCATTTA
CAGTACTGGATATCGGAAGCATTGCCTGGGTGATTAGATGCCACGTAGTTAGGCTGACAATGATGTCCCA
ACTCAAATATTGTCATTTTCAACCTTCCAAAATTATTATCATGAGCATAGAACCGAGTATACTTACTCGT
CATCATTGCAGCAATTAATTTATTCTTATCATTTTTTAAATCAGAATAAAGCTCCAATTCATCTCTCCAA
TTAAATTCAGTTACATTTCTGTATATTGATCTTCCTGGCGTTTTTGTATAAGTATTAAAAATCACAGTTT
CTTTAGTAAAATCTGAAAAGTAAATTTGCTTTAGTTTTGATGATGGCAGTCTTGATAATTGGAAGTATTT
CTTTGCGTAATGGTTTCTCAACTCTATTGGTAGATTGGACATTCTTGTAAAGTTAATATGATCAAGCAAT
AATTTATCAAATTCATTTATAAAGTTAACAATTCTATATGGAGCATATATATCACTGACTG
