>Addgene plasmid #220813 | pT7-NSP1delta103CSA11-GFP | depositor partial sequence | sequence record 432242 | Partial
TTAATTAAAAGATTAATTTGGAGTTTGTTTACTAATCACATGGATCAAACAATTGAAGAAGTGTTTAATC
ACATGAGCAAAGGAGAAGAACTTTTCACTGGAGTTGTCCCAATTCTTGTTGAATTAGATGGTGATGTTAA
TGGGCACAAATTTTCTGTCCGTGGAGAGGGTGAAGGTGATGCTACAAACGGAAAACTCACCCTTAAATTT
ATTTGCACTACTGGAAAACTACCTGTTCCGTGGCCAACACTTGTCACTACTCTGACCTATGGTGTTCTAT
GCTTTTCCCGTTATCCGGATCACATGAAACGGCATGACTTTTTCAAGAGTGCCATGCCCGAAGGTTATGT
ACAGGAACGCACTATATCTTTCAAAGATGACGGGACCTACAAGACGCGTGCTGAAGTCAAGTTTGAAGGT
GATACCCTTGTTAATCGTATCGAGTTAAAAGGTATTGATTTTAAAGAAGATGGAAACATTCTCGGACACA
AACTGGAGTACAACTTTAACTCACACAATGTATACATCACGGCAGACAAACAAAAGAATGGAATCAAAGC
GTACTTCAAAATTCGCCACAACGTTGAAGATGGTTCCGTTCAACTAGCAGACCATTATCAACAAAATACT
CCAATTGGCGATGGCCCTGTCCTTTTACCAGACAACCATTACCTCTCGACACAATCTGTTCTTTCGAAAG
ATCCCAACGAAAAGCGTGACCACATGGTCCTTCTTGAGGATGTAACTGCTGCTGGGATTACACATGGCAT
GGATGAACTCTACAAATGAAATTATGTCACTATCTAATTATACAGTATTTAGCCATCACAAGACCGTCCA
GACTAGAGTAGCGCCTAGCTGGCAAAATACTGTGAACCGGGTCGGCATGGCATCTCCACCTCCTCGCGGT
CCGACCTGGGCATCCGAAGGAGGACGTCGTCCACTCGGATGGCTAAGGGAGAGCTC
